Addgene plasmid #52400: UASp-Fz4
Purpose: Over-expression of Drosophila Frizzled 4
Depositing lab: Roel Nusse. Depositing organization: Stanford University. Publication: A suppressor/enhancer screen in Drosophila reveals a role for wnt-mediated lipid metabolism in primordial germ cell migration. McElwain MA, Ko DC, Gordon MD, Fyrst H, Saba JD, Nusse R. PLoS One. 2011;6(11):e26993. doi: 10.1371/journal.pone.0026993. Epub 2011 Nov 1. PubMed 22069480.
Backbone
  Vector backbone: pUASP
  Backbone size w/o insert (bp): 9939
  Vector type: Drosophila Expression
Growth in bacteria
  Bacterial resistance: Ampicillin, 100 μg/mL
  Growth temperature: 37°C
  Growth strain: DH5alpha
  Copy number: Unknown
Gene/Insert
  Gene/Insert name: Drosophila Frizzled 4 (alt names: Fz4; Dfz4)
  Species: D. melanogaster (fly)
  Insert size (bp): 3500
  Entrez Gene: fz4 (a.k.a. Dmel_CG4626, CG4626, DFz4, Dfz4, Dm Fz4, Dmel\CG4626, Fz4, anon-WO0170980.10, anon-WO0170980.11)
  Promoter: UAS
  Cloning method: Restriction Enzyme; 5′ cloning site None (unknown if destroyed); 3′ cloning site None (unknown if destroyed)
  Sequencing primers: 5′ pUASp-5; 3′ pUASp-3
Terms and licenses: Academic/Nonprofit Terms; Industry Terms: Not Available to Industry
How to cite: UASp-Fz4 was a gift from Roel Nusse (Addgene plasmid # 52400 ; http://n2t.net/addgene:52400 ; RRID:Addgene_52400)
