[The description below was written by a language model from this plasmid's Addgene catalogue record.]
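Description:
UASp-Fz4 is a Drosophila expression plasmid built on the pUASP backbone (about 9.9 kb without insert) and carrying an approximately 3.5 kb insert encoding Drosophila melanogaster Frizzled 4 (fz4, also called Dfz4, CG4626), a member of the Frizzled family of Wnt receptors. In bacteria the plasmid is maintained under ampicillin selection; its copy number is not recorded. The insert was introduced by restriction cloning, but the specific sites used are not stated, and no epitope tags or fusion partners are listed. No feature table accompanies the entry, so other backbone elements, such as the origin of replication, transformation sequences or any fly marker gene, cannot be confirmed from the record itself.

Expression of Fz4 is driven by a UAS promoter, placing the gene under the GAL4/UAS binary system: the transgene remains largely silent until a GAL4 driver supplies the yeast transcriptional activator, which binds the upstream activating sequences and switches on transcription in whatever tissue and stage pattern the driver dictates. UASp-type vectors are generally chosen over the original UAST design because they permit GAL4-dependent expression in the female germline as well as in somatic tissues. The stated purpose of the construct is over-expression of Frizzled 4. The associated study was a suppressor/enhancer screen in flies that linked Wnt-mediated lipid metabolism to primordial germ cell migration, so the plasmid fits gain-of-function experiments probing Wnt receptor activity in that developmental context.
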