>Addgene plasmid #52400 | UASp-Fz4 | addgene partial sequence | sequence record 112359 | pUASp-5 5'-GGCAAGGGTCGAGTCGATAG-3'
TACACTTAAATTCAGTGCACGTTTGCTTGTTGAGAGGAAAGGTTGTGTGCGGACGAATTTTTTTTTGAAA
ACCGGTGATAGAGCCTGAACCAGAAAAGATAAAAGAAGGCTATACCAGTGGGAGTACACAAACAGAGTAA
GTTTGAATAGTAAAAAAAATCATTTATGTAAACAATAACGTGACTGTGCGTTAGGTCCTGTTCATTGGTA
CCCGCCCGGGGATCAGATCCGCGGCCGCATAGGCCACTAGTGGATCTGGATCCTCTAGTATGAAGCCAAC
CTGCATATTGTGTCTCCTGGTGGTGATCCTCCTGCATCCGCGCATCTCAAAATCCTCAACGAGCGGCAAC
CCCAGTGCCAGTTCCAGTTCCAGTTCTCCGCCAGAAATCCCCGCCTTCCGGCAATGCGAAACCATTCGCA
TTGAGATGTGCCGCAAGATCGGCTACAATGAGACCTCCATGCCAAATCTGGTGGGTAACGAAATGCAAAC
GGACGTGGAGTACACACTGCAAACCTTTGCACCACTGATCGAATACGACTGCAGTTCCCAGTTGAAGCTG
TTCCTGTGCGCCGCCTACGTGCCCATGTGCACGCCCAAAGCTCCAGTCCATGCCATCGGTCCGTGCCGGA
GTCTCTGTGAGTCCGTGCGAATACGTTGTCATCCAGTTTTGCAGGGATTCGGATTTCCATGGCCACCGGC
TCTCGACTGCGATAAATTTCCGCGAGAGAACAACCACGAGACGATGTGTATGGAAGGTCCCGGTGAATTG
CATCAGCCGCAGCAGGAGCAGGATTTGTATGGGCTACCGGGCCAAGGAATACCCGGTGGATTGGGCGGTA
AACTGCCCATGGATTGCTCGGGACTGGCCAAATCGCATCTGTACGTAAGGCTACCCAGATCTGGACGCTG
TGCACCACTCTGCGAGGCGGACATACTGTTCACACCGGCGGAGAAGCATCTGGCAGAGATCTGGGTCTCC
ACATGGGCCTATGCCGCTTTGGGTTTGGCCCTGGTAGCCACCGTGTGTCTTTTGGCCAGCGATGGCAGTC
GTTTGGCCAGCGCCAAGTGGTCCAGATTGTTGTCGCCGCTGATTTGGTGCCACAACATGGTCACCTTGGG
CTGG
