>Addgene plasmid #52400 | UASp-Fz4 | addgene partial sequence | sequence record 112361 | pUASp-3 5'-AGGTTTAACCAGGGGATGCT-3'
TTCAAAGGCAGAAATGTTTACTCTTGACCATGGGTTTAGGTATAATGTTATCAAGCTCCTCGAGTTAACG
TTACGTTAACGTTAACGTTCGAGGTCGACTCTAGTCTAGAGTAGCGTCTCATTGCCATACTGCTGCAAGT
GGGGATAGTAGCTGCCGTGCTGGCTGTACTTTTGCGAGGCATAGCTACCTGGCGGATAATACAGCCGATG
CGAGGATGTGGAGTGATGCTGGTGATTGTGGTGGGGATGGAACTGATGATGCTGCTGCTGCTGGTGATGA
TGATGATGCGGCGAATGGCGCTGCTGGTGATGCACGCTCCTGCCCAGCGAATAGTTGGACATCTGATTCA
GCGATATAGAGCCGGTACCAGGCGAAGTCTTCAGTTTGTACGGACTTGGCGGCAACGGAACACTGGCCAT
AGAAGTTCGCACCGAATGGTAGGAGACCACCGTGCTATTGCAAGCCGCATGCGATCCACGCGAGCTACTA
TGCCCGTCCAGGTGTCCAGTTGCTGCTCCGGCAGACGTATGCTTCACCATTTTGCCATTGCTGACTTGCC
TCTTGTAGAGAGTGGAAATGCTTGGTCCAAGTACCCAGGCAAAACAGCAAATGCCCAGCATCAGTTCCAT
GAAGGCGCGCAACAAAAATGGCCAAAGTGGCGTATTGGTATCACCCGATCCCAGCCAGACATCGATGTTG
GCAAACTCGTAAATGACAGCCAACAGAAGCATGGCACATGCAAGTCCATAGATGAAAAGGAATATGCCAA
TGCCGGAACTACTGTGTGCGCTTAGCTGTTGCAGTTGCTGTTGCACGCTGAGTGCATTGCTATTCCTCAG
GATCTCCTTGGTGCGACAGTGTACCAAATAGCCGGAGATCAGATTCATCGAGCCAAAGATCCAGTAGCAA
AAAACGGGCGTAGCCACCAATATCTGTAGCGCCTTATCCGACTGATTGCCTACGAAACAGGCGCCAAGCA
ACTCGTCAGCATCCACGAAACGGGCAACGATCACTGCTGACGTTTGAAAGGCCGGCAATCCCCAGGCCAC
GAAGCACACAAAGTTGTTTTGCGTTAGATCCTGCTGA
